>Addgene plasmid #163069 | pMOS017E: Entry vector for: ratiometric pHluorin (cytosolic) | addgene full sequence | sequence record 325094 | Addgene NGS Result
CTTTCCTGCGTTATCCCCTGATTCTGTGGATAACCGTATTACCGCCTTTGAGTGAGCTGATACCGCTCGC
CGCAGCCGAACGACCGAGCGCAGCGAGTCAGTGAGCGAGGAAGCGGAAGAGCGCCCAATACGCAAACCGC
CTCTCCCCGCGCGTTGGCCGATTCATTAATGCAGCTGGCACGACAGGTTTCCCGACTGGAAAGCGGGCAG
TGAGCGCAACGCAATTAATACGCGTACCGCTAGCCAGGAAGAGTTTGTAGAAACGCAAAAAGGCCATCCG
TCAGGATGGCCTTCTGCTTAGTTTGATGCCTGGCAGTTTATGGCGGGCGTCCTGCCCGCCACCCTCCGGG
CCGTTGCTTCACAACGTTCAAATCCGCTCCCGGCGGATTTGTCCTACTCAGGAGAGCGTTCACCGACAAA
CAACAGATAAAACGAAAGGCCCAGTCTTCCGACTGAGCCTTTCGTTTTATTTGATGCCTGGCAGTTCCCT
ACTCTCGCGTTAACGCTAGCATGGATGTTTTCCCAGTCACGACGTTGTAAAACGACGGCCAGTCTTAAGC
TCGGGCCCCAAATAATGATTTTATTTTGACTGATAGTGACCTGTTCGTTGCAACAAATTGATGAGCAATG
CTTTTTTATAATGCCAACTTTGTACAAAAAAGCAGGCTACCATGAGTAAAGGAGAAGAACTTTTCACTGG
AGTTGTCCCAATTCTTGTTGAATTAGATGGTGATGTTAATGGGCACAAATTTTCTGTCAGTGGAGAGGGT
GAAGGTGATGCAACATACGGAAAACTTACCCTTAAATTTATTTGCACTACTGGAAAACTACCTGTTCCAT
GGCCAACACTTGTCACTACTTTCTCTTATGGTGTTCAATGCTTTTCAAGATACCCAGATCATATGAAACG
GCATGACTTTTTCAAGAGTGCCATGCCCGAAGGTTATGTACAGGAAAGAACTATATTTTTCAAAGATGAC
GGGAACTACAAGACACGTGCTGAAGTCAAGTTTGAAGGTGATACCCTTGTTAATAGAATCGAGTTAAAAG
GTATTGATTTTAAAGATGATGGAAACATTCTTGGACACAAATTGGAATACAACTATAACGAGCACTTGGT
GTACATCATGGCAGACAAACAAAAGAATGGTACCAAAGCTATCTTTCAAGTTCACCACAACATTGAAGAT
GGAGGCGTTCAACTAGCAGACCATTATCAACAAAATACTCCAATTGGCGATGGCCCTGTCCTTTTACCAG
ACAACCATTACCTGCACACACAATCTGCCCTTTCGAAAGATCCCAACGAAAAGAGAGACCACATGGTCCT
TCTTGAGTTTGTAACAGCTGCTGGGATTACACATGGCATGGATGAACTATACAAATGAATTCGATATCAA
GCTACCCAGCTTTCTTGTACAAAGTTGGCATTATAAGAAAGCATTGCTTATCAATTTGTTGCAACGAACA
GGTCACTATCAGTCAAAATAAAATCATTATTTGCCATCCAGCTGATATCCCCTATAGTGAGTCGTATTAC
ATGGTCATAGCTGTTTCCTGGCAGCTCTGGCCCGTGTCTCAAAATCTCTGATGTTACATTGCACAAGATA
AAAATATATCATCATGAACAATAAAACTGTCTGCTTACATAAACAGTAATACAAGGGGTGTTATGAGCCA
TATTCAACGGGAAACGTCGAGGCCGCGATTAAATTCCAACATGGATGCTGATTTATATGGGTATAAATGG
GCTCGCGATAATGTCGGGCAATCAGGTGCGACAATCTATCGCTTGTATGGGAAGCCCGATGCGCCAGAGT
TGTTTCTGAAACATGGCAAAGGTAGCGTTGCCAATGATGTTACAGATGAGATGGTCAGACTAAACTGGCT
GACGGAATTTATGCCTCTTCCGACCATCAAGCATTTTATCCGTACTCCTGATGATGCATGGTTACTCACC
ACTGCGATCCCCGGAAAAACAGCATTCCAGGTATTAGAAGAATATCCTGATTCAGGTGAAAATATTGTTG
ATGCGCTGGCAGTGTTCCTGCGCCGGTTGCATTCGATTCCTGTTTGTAATTGTCCTTTTAACAGCGATCG
CGTATTTCGTCTCGCTCAGGCGCAATCACGAATGAATAACGGTTTGGTTGATGCGAGTGATTTTGATGAC
GAGCGTAATGGCTGGCCTGTTGAACAAGTCTGGAAAGAAATGCATAAACTTTTGCCATTCTCACCGGATT
CAGTCGTCACTCATGGTGATTTCTCACTTGATAACCTTATTTTTGACGAGGGGAAATTAATAGGTTGTAT
TGATGTTGGACGAGTCGGAATCGCAGACCGATACCAGGATCTTGCCATCCTATGGAACTGCCTCGGTGAG
TTTTCTCCTTCATTACAGAAACGGCTTTTTCAAAAATATGGTATTGATAATCCTGATATGAATAAATTGC
AGTTTCATTTGATGCTCGATGAGTTTTTCTAATCAGAATTGGTTAATTGGTTGTAACACTGGCAGAGCAT
TACGCTGACTTGACGGGACGGCGCAAGCTCATGACCAAAATCCCTTAACGTGAGTTACGCGTCGTTCCAC
TGAGCGTCAGACCCCGTAGAAAAGATCAAAGGATCTTCTTGAGATCCTTTTTTTCTGCGCGTAATCTGCT
GCTTGCAAACAAAAAAACCACCGCTACCAGCGGTGGTTTGTTTGCCGGATCAAGAGCTACCAACTCTTTT
TCCGAAGGTAACTGGCTTCAGCAGAGCGCAGATACCAAATACTGTTCTTCTAGTGTAGCCGTAGTTAGGC
CACCACTTCAAGAACTCTGTAGCACCGCCTACATACCTCGCTCTGCTAATCCTGTTACCAGTGGCTGCTG
CCAGTGGCGATAAGTCGTGTCTTACCGGGTTGGACTCAAGACGATAGTTACCGGATAAGGCGCAGCGGTC
GGGCTGAACGGGGGGTTCGTGCACACAGCCCAGCTTGGAGCGAACGACCTACACCGAACTGAGATACCTA
CAGCGTGAGCTATGAGAAAGCGCCACGCTTCCCGAAGGGAGAAAGGCGGACAGGTATCCGGTAAGCGGCA
GGGTCGGAACAGGAGAGCGCACGAGGGAGCTTCCAGGGGGAAACGCCTGGTATCTTTATAGTCCTGTCGG
GTTTCGCCACCTCTGACTTGAGCGTCGATTTTTGTGATGCTCGTCAGGGGGGCGGAGCCTATGGAAAAAC
GCCAGCAACGCGGCCTTTTTACGGTTCCTGGCCTTTTGCTGGCCTTTTGCTCACATGTT
Features (pLannotate 1.2.2; 11 found; start..end, strand, type, name):
    121..213     +  CDS            lacI (fragment): lac repressor; lacI; The lac repressor binds to the lac operator to inhibit transcription in E. coli. This inhibition can be relieved by adding lactose or isopropyl-β-D-thiogalactopyranoside (IPTG).
    268..295     -  terminator     rrnB T2 terminator: transcription terminator T2 from the E. coli rrnB gene
    427..470     +  terminator     rrnB T1 terminator: Escherichia coli rrnB; transcription terminator T1 from the E. coli rrnB gene
    517..553     -  CDS            lacZα (fragment): LacZα fragment of β-galactosidase; lacZ fragment
    569..668     +  protein_bind   attL1: mutant version of attL; recombination site for the Gateway® LR reaction LR Clonase™
    672..1386    +  CDS            ratiometric pHluorin (fragment): pH-sensitive mutant of green fluorescent protein (Miesenböck et al., 1998) responds to a drop in pH with a reversible decrease in excitation at 395 nm and a corresponding increase in excitation at 475 nm
   1387..1403    +  misc_feature   MCS (fragment): pBluescript multiple cloning site
   1404..1503    -  protein_bind   attL2: mutant version of attL; recombination site for the Gateway® LR reaction LR Clonase™
   1521..1539    -  promoter       T7 promoter: promoter for bacteriophage T7 RNA polymerase
   1673..2482    +  CDS            KanR: aminoglycoside phosphotransferase; aph(3')-Ia; confers resistance to kanamycin in bacteria or G418 (Geneticin®) in eukaryotes
   2629..3217    +  rep_origin     ori: high-copy-number ColE1/pMB1/pBR322/pUC origin of replication
