[The description below was written by a language model from this plasmid's Addgene catalogue record and pLannotate feature annotations shown in this document.]
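Description:
pMOS017E is a Gateway entry clone built on the pENTR backbone. It carries the coding sequence for ratiometric pHluorin in an untargeted form intended for cytosolic expression. The sequenced plasmid is about 3.3 kb and is propagated in E. coli at high copy from a ColE1/pUC-type origin. Selection is by kanamycin through an aminoglycoside phosphotransferase (KanR) gene.

The synthetic insert of roughly 0.7 kb sits in forward orientation between attL1 and attL2, the recombination sites used in the LR Clonase reaction. A short remnant of a multiple cloning site lies just before attL2. Upstream of attL1 are the rrnB T1 and T2 transcription terminators, which insulate the insert from read-through transcription in bacteria. A T7 promoter lies beyond attL2, pointing back toward the cassette. The small lacI and lacZα fragments picked up in the annotation appear to be backbone remnants rather than functional genes. No eukaryotic promoter or polyadenylation signal is annotated, consistent with an entry vector that is not itself an expression construct. Expression elements would be supplied by whichever attR-containing destination vector receives the insert.

Ratiometric pHluorin is a pH-sensitive GFP mutant. Acidification reversibly lowers its excitation near 395 nm and raises its excitation near 475 nm, so the ratio of the two signals reports pH independently of sensor concentration. The plasmid belongs to a collection of sensor constructs assembled for multiplexed optical recording of cellular physiology. It serves as the shuttle for moving this cytosolic pH reporter into expression backbones of choice.
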