Addgene plasmid #163069: pMOS017E: Entry vector for: ratiometric pHluorin (cytosolic)
Purpose: Entry vector for: ratiometric pHluorin (cytosolic)
Depositing lab: Adam Cohen. Publication: Multiplexed Optical Sensors in Arrayed Islands of Cells for multimodal recordings of cellular physiology. Werley CA, Boccardo S, Rigamonti A, Hansson EM, Cohen AE. Nat Commun. 2020 Aug 4;11(1):3881. doi: 10.1038/s41467-020-17607-5. PubMed 32753572.
Backbone
  Vector backbone: pENTR
  Backbone size w/o insert (bp): 2586
  Vector type: Gateway entry vector
Growth in bacteria
  Bacterial resistance: Kanamycin, 50 μg/mL
  Growth temperature: 37°C
  Growth strain: DH5alpha
  Copy number: High Copy
Gene/Insert
  Gene/Insert name: ratiometric pHluorin
  Species: Synthetic
  Insert size (bp): 717
  Cloning method: Gateway Cloning
  Sequencing primers: 5′ M13F(-21); 3′ M13R
Resource information
  A portion of this plasmid was derived from a plasmid made by: Gero Miesenboeck
Terms and licenses: Academic/Nonprofit Terms; Industry Terms: Not Available to Industry
Depositor comments: Please see PMID: 9671304 for original reporter gene characterization.
How to cite: pMOS017E: Entry vector for: ratiometric pHluorin (cytosolic) was a gift from Adam Cohen (Addgene plasmid # 163069 ; http://n2t.net/addgene:163069 ; RRID:Addgene_163069)
