>Addgene plasmid #163069 | pMOS017E: Entry vector for: ratiometric pHluorin (cytosolic) | depositor partial sequence | sequence record 315874 | ratiometric pHluorin
ATGAGTAAAGGAGAAGAACTTTTCACTGGAGTTGTCCCAATTCTTGTTGAATTAGATGGTGATGTTAATG
GGCACAAATTTTCTGTCAGTGGAGAGGGTGAAGGTGATGCAACATACGGAAAACTTACCCTTAAATTTAT
TTGCACTACTGGAAAACTACCTGTTCCATGGCCAACACTTGTCACTACTTTCTCTTATGGTGTTCAATGC
TTTTCAAGATACCCAGATCATATGAAACGGCATGACTTTTTCAAGAGTGCCATGCCCGAAGGTTATGTAC
AGGAAAGAACTATATTTTTCAAAGATGACGGGAACTACAAGACACGTGCTGAAGTCAAGTTTGAAGGTGA
TACCCTTGTTAATAGAATCGAGTTAAAAGGTATTGATTTTAAAGATGATGGAAACATTCTTGGACACAAA
TTGGAATACAACTATAACGAGCACTTGGTGTACATCATGGCAGACAAACAAAAGAATGGTACCAAAGCTA
TCTTTCAAGTTCACCACAACATTGAAGATGGAGGCGTTCAACTAGCAGACCATTATCAACAAAATACTCC
AATTGGCGATGGCCCTGTCCTTTTACCAGACAACCATTACCTGCACACACAATCTGCCCTTTCGAAAGAT
CCCAACGAAAAGAGAGACCACATGGTCCTTCTTGAGTTTGTAACAGCTGCTGGGATTACACATGGCATGG
ATGAACTATACAAATGA
